>Addgene plasmid #124313 | pYPQ256-x3.7 | depositor full sequence | sequence record 237437 | pYPQ256-x3.7 sequence 8823 bps
TGGACCAGCCAGGACAGAAATGCCTCGACTTCGCTGCTACCCAAGGTTGCCGGGTGACGCACACCGTGGA
AACGGATGAAGGCACGAACCCAGTGGACATAAGCCTGTTCGGTTCGTAAGCTGTAATGCAAGTAGCGTAT
GCGCTCACGCAACTGGTCCAGAACCTTGACCGAACGCAGCGGTGGTAACGGCGCAGTGGCGGTTTTCATG
GCTTGTTATGACTGTTTTTTTGGGGTACAGTCTATGCCTCGGGCATCCAAGCAGCAAGCGCGTTACGCCG
TGGGTCGATGTTTGATGTTATGGAGCAGCAACGATGTTACGCAGCAGGGCAGTCGCCCTAAAACAAAGTT
AAACATCATGAGGGAAGCGGTGATCGCCGAAGTATCGACTCAACTATCAGAGGTAGTTGGCGTCATCGAG
CGCCATCTCGAACCGACGTTGCTGGCCGTACATTTGTACGGCTCCGCAGTGGATGGCGGCCTGAAGCCAC
ACAGTGATATTGATTTGCTGGTTACGGTGACCGTAAGGCTTGATGAAACAACGCGGCGAGCTTTGATCAA
CGACCTTTTGGAAACTTCGGCTTCCCCTGGAGAGAGCGAGATTCTCCGCGCTGTAGAAGTCACCATTGTT
GTGCACGACGACATCATTCCGTGGCGTTATCCAGCTAAGCGCGAACTGCAATTTGGAGAATGGCAGCGCA
ATGACATTCTTGCAGGTATCTTCGAGCCAGCCACGATCGACATTGATCTGGCTATCTTGCTGACAAAAGC
AAGAGAACATAGCGTTGCCTTGGTAGGTCCAGCGGCGGAGGAACTCTTTGATCCGGTTCCTGAACAGGAT
CTATTTGAGGCGCTAAATGAAACCTTAACGCTATGGAACTCGCCGCCCGACTGGGCTGGCGATGAGCGAA
ATGTAGTGCTTACGTTGTCCCGCATTTGGTACAGCGCAGTAACCGGCAAAATCGCGCCGAAGGATGTCGC
TGCCGACTGGGCAATGGAGCGCCTGCCGGCCCAGTATCAGCCCGTCATACTTGAAGCTAGACAGGCTTAT
CTTGGACAAGAAGAAGATCGCTTGGCCTCGCGCGCAGATCAGTTGGAAGAATTTGTCCACTACGTGAAAG
GCGAGATCACCAAGGTAGTCGGCAAATAACCCTCGAGCCACCCATGACCAAAATCCCTTAACGTGAGTTA
CGCGTCGTTCCACTGAGCGTCAGACCCCGTAGAAAAGATCAAAGGATCTTCTTGAGATCCTTTTTTTCTG
CGCGTAATCTGCTGCTTGCAAACAAAAAAACCACCGCTACCAGCGGTGGTTTGTTTGCCGGATCAAGAGC
TACCAACTCTTTTTCCGAAGGTAACTGGCTTCAGCAGAGCGCAGATACCAAATACTGTCCTTCTAGTGTA
GCCGTAGTTAGGCCACCACTTCAAGAACTCTGTAGCACCGCCTACATACCTCGCTCTGCTAATCCTGTTA
CCAGTGGCTGCTGCCAGTGGCGATAAGTCGTGTCTTACCGGGTTGGACTCAAGACGATAGTTACCGGATA
AGGCGCAGCGGTCGGGCTGAACGGGGGGTTCGTGCACACAGCCCAGCTTGGAGCGAACGACCTACACCGA
ACTGAGATACCTACAGCGTGAGCTATGAGAAAGCGCCACGCTTCCCGAAGGGAGAAAGGCGGACAGGTAT
CCGGTAAGCGGCAGGGTCGGAACAGGAGAGCGCACGAGGGAGCTTCCAGGGGGAAACGCCTGGTATCTTT
ATAGTCCTGTCGGGTTTCGCCACCTCTGACTTGAGCGTCGATTTTTGTGATGCTCGTCAGGGGGGCGGAG
CCTATGGAAAAACGCCAGCAACGCGGCCTTTTTACGGTTCCTGGCCTTTTGCTGGCCTTTTGCTCACATG
TTCTTTCCTGCGTTATCCCCTGATTCTGTGGATAACCGTATTACCGCCTTTGAGTGAGCTGATACCGCTC
GCCGCAGCCGAACGACCGAGCGCAGCGAGTCAGTGAGCGAGGAAGCGGAAGAGCGCCCAATACGCAAACC
GCCTCTCCCCGCGCGTTGGCCGATTCATTAATGCAGCTGGCACGACAGGTTTCCCGACTGGAAAGCGGGC
AGTGAGCGCAACGCAATTAATACGCGTACCGCGAGCCAGGAAGAGTTTGTAGAAACGCAAAAAGGCCATC
CGTCAGGATGGCCTTCTGCTTAGTTTGATGCCTGGCAGTTTATGGCGGGCGTCCTGCCCGCCACCCTCCG
GGCCGTTGCTTCACAACGTTCAAATCCGCTCCCGGCGGATTTGTCCTACTCAGGAGAGCGTTCACCGACA
AACAACAGATAAAACGAAAGGCCCAGTCTTCCGACTGAGCCTTTCGTTTTATTTGATGCCTGGCAGTTCC
CTACTCTCGCGTTAACGCTTGCATGGATGTTTTCCCAGTCACGACGTTGTAAAACGACGGCCAGTCTTAA
GCTCGGGCCCCAAATAATGATTTTATTTTGACTGATAGTGACCTGTTCGTTGCAACAAATTGATGAGCAA
TGCTTTTTTATAATGCCAACTTTGTACAAAAAAGCAGGCTCCGAATTCGCCCTTCACCATGGATTACAAG
GATGATGATGATAAGGATTACAAGGATGATGATGATAAGATGGCTCCAAAGAAGAAGAGAAAGGTTGGAA
TCCACGGAGTTCCAGCTGCTGATAAGAAGTACTCTATCGGACTTGCCATCGGAACCAACTCTGTTGGATG
GGCTGTTATCACCGATGAGTACAAGGTTCCATCTAAGAAGTTCAAGGTTCTTGGAAACACCGATAGACAC
TCTATCAAGAAGAACCTTATCGGTGCTCTTCTTTTCGATTCTGGAGAGACCGCTGAGGCTACCAGATTGA
AGAGAACCGCTAGAAGAAGATACACCAGAAGAAAGAACAGAATCTGCTACCTTCAGGAAATCTTCTCTAA
CGAGATGGCTAAGGTTGATGATTCTTTCTTCCACAGACTTGAGGAGTCTTTCCTTGTTGAGGAGGATAAG
AAGCACGAGAGACACCCAATCTTCGGAAACATCGTTGATGAGGTTGCTTACCACGAGAAGTACCCAACCA
TCTACCACCTTAGAAAGAAGTTGGTTGATTCTACCGATAAGGCTGATCTTAGACTTATCTACCTTGCTCT
TGCTCACATGATCAAGTTCAGAGGACACTTCCTTATCGAGGGAGACCTTAACCCAGATAACTCTGATGTT
GATAAGTTGTTCATCCAGCTTGTTCAGACCTACAACCAGCTTTTCGAGGAGAACCCAATCAACGCTTCTG
GAGTTGATGCTAAGGCTATCCTTTCTGCTAGACTTTCTAAGTCTCGTAGACTTGAGAACCTTATCGCTCA
GCTTCCAGGAGAGAAGAAGAACGGACTTTTCGGAAACCTTATCGCTCTTTCTCTTGGACTTACCCCAAAC
TTCAAGTCTAACTTCGATCTTGCTGAGGATACCAAGTTGCAGCTTTCTAAGGATACCTACGATGATGATC
TTGATAACCTTCTTGCTCAGATCGGAGATCAGTACGCTGATCTTTTCCTTGCTGCTAAGAACCTTTCTGA
TGCTATCCTTCTTTCTGACATCCTTAGAGTTAACACCGAGATCACCAAGGCTCCACTTTCTGCTTCTATG
ATCAAGCTCTACGATGAGCACCACCAGGATCTTACCCTTTTGAAGGCTCTTGTTAGACAGCAGCTTCCAG
AGAAGTACAAGGAAATCTTCTTCGATCAGTCTAAGAACGGATACGCTGGATACATCGATGGAGGAGCTTC
TCAGGAGGAGTTCTACAAGTTCATCAAGCCAATCCTTGAGAAGATGGATGGAACCGAGGAGCTTCTTGTT
AAGTTGAACAGAGAGGATCTTCTTAGAAAGCAGAGAACCTTCGATAACGGAATCATCCCACACCAGATCC
ACCTTGGAGAGCTTCACGCTATCCTTCGTAGACAGGAGGATTTCTACCCATTCTTGAAGGATAACAGAGA
GAAGATCGAGAAGATCCTTACCTTCAGAATCCCATACTACGTTGGACCACTTGCTAGAGGAAACTCTCGT
TTCGCTTGGATGACCAGAAAGTCTGAGGAGACCATCACCCCTTGGAACTTCGAGAAGGTTGTTGATAAGG
GAGCTTCTGCTCAGTCTTTCATCGAGAGAATGACCAACTTCGATAAGAACCTTCCAAACGAGAAGGTTCT
TCCAAAGCACTCTCTTCTTTACGAGTACTTCACCGTTTACAACGAGCTTACCAAGGTTAAGTACGTTACC
GAGGGAATGAGAAAGCCAGCTTTCCTTTCTGGAGACCAGAAGAAGGCTATCGTTGATCTTCTTTTCAAGA
CCAACAGAAAGGTTACCGTTAAGCAGTTGAAGGAGGATTACTTCAAGAAGATCGAGTGCTTCGATTCTGT
TGAAATCTCTGGAGTTGAGGATAGATTCAACGCTTCTCTTGGAACCTACCACGATCTTTTGAAGATCATC
AAAGATAAGGACTTCCTTGATAACGAAGAGAACGAGGATATCCTCGAGGACATCGTTCTTACCTTGACCC
TTTTCGAGGATAGAGAGATGATCGAGGAGAGACTCAAGACCTACGCTCACCTTTTCGATGATAAGGTTAT
GAAGCAGTTGAAGAGAAGAAGATACACCGGATGGGGTAGACTTTCTCGTAAGTTGATCAACGGAATCAGA
GATAAGCAGTCTGGAAAGACCATCCTTGATTTCTTGAAGTCTGATGGATTCGCTAACAGAAACTTCATCC
AGCTTATCCACGATGATTCTCTTACCTTCAAGGAGGACATCCAGAAGGCTCAGGTTTCTGGACAGGGAGA
TTCTCTTCACGAGCACATCGCTAACCTTGCTGGATCTCCAGCTATCAAGAAGGGAATCCTTCAGACCGTT
AAGGTTGTTGATGAGCTTGTTAAGGTTATGGGTAGACACAAGCCAGAGAACATCGTTATCGAGATGGCTA
GAGAGAACCAGACCACCCAGAAGGGACAGAAGAACTCTCGTGAGAGAATGAAGAGAATCGAGGAGGGAAT
CAAGGAGCTTGGATCTCAAATCTTGAAGGAGCACCCAGTTGAGAACACCCAGCTTCAGAACGAGAAGTTG
TACCTTTACTACCTTCAGAACGGAAGAGATATGTACGTTGATCAGGAGCTTGACATCAACAGACTTTCTG
ATTACGATGTTGATCACATCGTTCCACAGTCTTTCTTGAAGGATGATTCTATCGATAACAAGGTTCTTAC
CCGTTCTGATAAGAACAGAGGAAAGTCTGATAACGTTCCATCTGAGGAGGTTGTTAAGAAGATGAAGAAC
TACTGGAGACAGCTTCTTAACGCTAAGTTGATCACCCAGAGAAAGTTCGATAACCTTACCAAGGCTGAGA
GAGGAGGACTTTCTGAGCTTGATAAGGCTGGATTCATCAAGAGACAGCTTGTTGAGACCAGACAGATCAC
CAAGCACGTTGCTCAGATCCTTGATTCTCGTATGAACACCAAGTACGATGAGAACGATAAGTTGATCAGA
GAGGTTAAGGTTATCACCTTGAAGTCTAAGTTGGTTTCTGATTTCAGAAAGGATTTCCAGTTCTACAAGG
TTAGAGAGATCAACAACTACCACCACGCTCACGATGCTTACCTTAACGCTGTTGTTGGAACCGCTCTTAT
CAAGAAGTACCCAAAGTTGGAGTCTGAGTTCGTTTACGGAGATTACAAGGTTTACGATGTTAGAAAGATG
ATCGCTAAGTCTGAGCAGGAGATCGGAAAGGCTACCGCTAAGTACTTCTTCTACTCTAACATCATGAACT
TCTTCAAGACCGAGATCACCCTTGCTAACGGAGAGATCAGAAAGAGACCACTTATCGAGACCAACGGAGA
GACCGGAGAGATCGTTTGGGATAAGGGAAGAGATTTCGCTACCGTTAGAAAGGTTCTTTCTATGCCACAG
GTTAACATCGTTAAGAAAACCGAGGTTCAGACCGGAGGATTCTCTAAGGAGTCTATCCTTCCAAAGAGAA
ACTCTGATAAGTTGATCGCTAGAAAGAAGGATTGGGACCCAAAGAAGTACGGAGGATTCGATTCTCCAAC
CGTTGCTTACTCTGTTCTTGTTGTTGCTAAGGTTGAGAAGGGAAAGTCTAAGAAGTTGAAGTCTGTTAAG
GAGCTTCTTGGAATCACCATCATGGAGCGTTCTTCTTTCGAGAAGAACCCAATCGATTTCCTTGAGGCTA
AGGGATACAAGGAGGTTAAGAAGGATCTTATCATCAAGTTGCCAAAGTACTCTCTTTTCGAGCTTGAGAA
CGGAAGAAAGAGAATGCTTGCTTCTGCTGGAGTGCTTCAGAAGGGAAACGAGCTTGCTCTTCCATCTAAG
TACGTTAACTTCCTTTACCTTGCTTCTCACTACGAGAAGTTGAAGGGATCTCCAGAGGATAACGAGCAGA
AGCAGCTTTTCGTTGAGCAGCACAAGCACTACCTTGATGAGATCATCGAGCAAATCTCTGAGTTCTCTAA
GAGAGTTATCCTTGCTGATGCTAACCTTGATAAGGTTCTTTCTGCTTACAACAAGCACAGAGATAAGCCA
ATCAGAGAGCAGGCTGAGAACATCATCCACCTTTTCACCCTTACCAACCTTGGTGCTCCAGCTGCTTTCA
AGTACTTCGATACCACCATCGATAGAAAAAGATACACCTCTACCAAGGAGGTTCTTGATGCTACCCTTAT
CCACCAGTCTATCACCGGACTTTACGAGACCAGAATCGATCTTTCTCAGCTTGGAGGAGATAAGAGACCA
GCTGCTACCAAGAAGGCTGGACAGGCTAAGAAGAAGAAGGGAGACGACGGAGGTGGCGGTACAGGAGGGG
GTGGGTCCGCTGAGTATGTCAGGGCGTTGTTCGACTTCAATGGAAACGACGAGGAAGATCTGCCTTTTAA
AAAGGGAGATATTCTCAGGATCAGAGATAAGCCGGAAGAACAATGGTGGAACGCTGAAGACTCTGAAGGT
AAGAGAGGTATGATTCTTGTCCCCTACGTCGAGAAGTATTCGGGTGACTATAAAGACCACGATGGAGATT
ATAAGGACCACGATATAGATTATAAGGATGATGATGATAAGAGCGGAATGACCGATGCAGAGTACGTCAG
GATTCATGAGAAACTTGACATCTACACGTTTAAGAAACAGTTTTTCAACAACAAAAAATCTGTTAGTCAC
CGCTGTTACGTGCTGTTCGAATTGAAACGCAGAGGTGAGAGGAGAGCCTGCTTTTGGGGCTATGCCGTCA
ACAAGCCGCAAAGCGGCACAGAAAGGGGCATTCACGCGGAGATATTTAGCATTAGAAAGGTCGAGGAATA
CCTTCGGGATAATCCCGGGCAATTCACTATCAATTGGTACTCTTCATGGTCCCCGTGTGCAGATTGCGCT
GAAAAGATACTGGAGTGGTATAATCAAGAACTCAGAGGAAACGGTCACACCCTCAAGATTTGGGCTTGCA
AGCTTTACTACGAGAAAAATGCAAGGAACCAGATCGGCCTCTGGAACTTGCGCGACAACGGCGTGGGGTT
GAATGTGATGGTCTCGGAGCATTACCAGTGCTGCCGGAAGATATTCATTCAGTCGTCACATAATCAATTG
AACGAGAATAGGTGGCTCGAAAAAACCCTGAAGCGGGCCGAGAAGTGGAGGAGTGAACTCTCGATAATGA
TCCAGGTTAAAATACTGCATACTACCAAATCTCCGGCGGTGGGACCGAAGAAGAAGCGCAAGGTGGGGAC
CATGACTAATCTCTCAGATATAATCGAGAAGGAAACAGGAAAGCAACTGGTCATCCAAGAATCGATTTTG
ATGCTTCCCGAAGAAGTCGAAGAAGTTATAGGAAATAAGCCCGAGTCTGACATACTGGTTCACACAGCGT
ACGATGAAAGTACGGACGAGAATGTCATGTTGCTGACATCGGACGCACCTGAATACAAGCCTTGGGCTCT
GGTCATACAAGATAGTAACGGAGAAAATAAGATTAAAATGCTTGAAGGAAGGGGCTCCCTGCTGACATGT
GGAGATGTGGAAGAGAATCCAGGACCATCCAGGATGATAGAGCAAGATGGTTGTACCCAAGTGCTGCGGC
CCCTCGGATGGCGGGGGTACAGCGCCATGACTGGCCATAATAGACAGTCCGCTGCTCTCATGCCTCCATG
CAGCGGATGTCAGAGGAGGGGAGCTAGGTTCTTCCTGTCTAGACCTACCTGCCCCGTGCCCTAGTGGCGG
CCGCCGACGTCCGATCGTTCAAACATTTGGCAATAAAGTTTCTTAAGATTGAATCCTGTTGCCGGTCTTG
CGATGATTATCATATAATTTCTGTTGAATTACGTTAAGCATGTAATAATTAACATGTAATGCATGACGTT
ATTTATGAGATGGGTTTTTATGATTAGAGTCCCGCAATTATACATTTAATACGCGATAGAAAACAAAATA
TAGCGCGCAAACTAGGATAAATTATCGCGCGCGGTGTCATCTATGTTACTAGATCGGGAATTGATCCCCC
CTCGACAGCTTCCGGAAAGGGCGAATTCGCAACTTTGTATACAAAAGTTGAACGAGAAACGTAAAATGAT
ATAAATATCAATATATTAAATTAGATTTTGCATAAAAAACAGACTACATAATACTGTAAAACACAACATA
TCCAGTCACTATGCCATCCAGCTGATATCCCCTATAGTGAGTCGTATTACATGGTCATAGCTGTTTCCTG
GCAGCTCTGGCCCGTGTCTCAAAATCTCTGATGTTACATTGCACAAGATAAAAATATATCATCATGCCTC
CTC
Features (pLannotate 1.2.2; 17 found; start..end, strand, type, name):
     96..119     +  promoter       Pc promoter (fragment): intI1 (promoter lies within the coding sequence); class 1 integron promoter
    295..351     +  CDS            GmR (fragment): gentamycin acetyltransferase; aacC1; confers resistance to gentamycin
    358..1149    +  CDS            SmR: aminoglycoside adenylyltransferase (Murphy, 1985); aadA; confers resistance to spectinomycin and streptomycin
   1242..1830    +  rep_origin     ori: high-copy-number ColE1/pMB1/pBR322/pUC origin of replication
   2013..2105    +  CDS            lacI (fragment): lac repressor; lacI; The lac repressor binds to the lac operator to inhibit transcription in E. coli. This inhibition can be relieved by adding lactose or isopropyl-β-D-thiogalactopyranoside (IPTG).
   2160..2187    -  terminator     rrnB T2 terminator: transcription terminator T2 from the E. coli rrnB gene
   2319..2362    +  terminator     rrnB T1 terminator: Escherichia coli rrnB; transcription terminator T1 from the E. coli rrnB gene
   2409..2445    -  CDS            lacZα (fragment): LacZα fragment of β-galactosidase; lacZ fragment
   2461..2560    +  protein_bind   attL1: mutant version of attL; recombination site for the Gateway® LR reaction LR Clonase™
   2582..2629    +  CDS            2xFLAG: two tandem FLAG® epitope tags
   2681..6781    +  CDS            cas9: CAS9_STRP1 - Also known as csn1 From Streptococcus pyogenes serotype M1.
   6869..7039    +  CDS            CRK (fragment): CRK_HUMAN - Experimental evidence at protein level: Swiss-Prot protein existence level 1. [Isoform Crk-II]: Regulates cell adhesion, spreading and migration (PubMed:31311869). Mediates attachment-induced MAPK8 activation, membrane ruffling and cell motility in a Rac-dependent manner. Involved in phagocytosis of apoptotic cells and cell motility via its interaction with DOCK1 and DOCK4 (PubMed:19004829). May regulate the EFNA5-EPHA3 signaling (By similarity). From Homo sapiens (Human).
   7088..7111    +  CDS            2xFLAG (fragment): two tandem FLAG® epitope tags
   7772..8023    +  CDS            UGI: UNGI_BPPB2 - Experimental evidence at protein level: Swiss-Prot protein existence level 1. This protein binds specifically and reversibly to the host uracil-DNA glycosylase, preventing removal of uracil residues from PBS2 DNA by the host uracil-excision repair system. From Bacillus phage PBS2 (Bacteriophage PBS2).
   8273..8525    +  terminator     NOS terminator: nopaline synthase terminator and poly(A) signal
   8570..8693    +  protein_bind   attR5: mutant version of attR; recombination site for the Gateway® LR reaction LR Clonase™
   8711..8729    -  promoter       T7 promoter: promoter for bacteriophage T7 RNA polymerase
