>Addgene plasmid #124313 | pYPQ256-x3.7 | addgene full sequence | sequence record 245056 | Addgene NGS Result
GGTATCCGGTAAGCGGCAGGGTCGGAACAGGAGAGCGCACGAGGGAGCTTCCAGGGGGAAACGCCTGGTA
TCTTTATAGTCCTGTCGGGTTTCGCCACCTCTGACTTGAGCGTCGATTTTTGTGATGCTCGTCAGGGGGG
CGGAGCCTATGGAAAAACGCCAGCAACGCGGCCTTTTTACGGTTCCTGGCCTTTTGCTGGCCTTTTGCTC
ACATGTTCTTTCCTGCGTTATCCCCTGATTCTGTGGATAACCGTATTACCGCCTTTGAGTGAGCTGATAC
CGCTCGCCGCAGCCGAACGACCGAGCGCAGCGAGTCAGTGAGCGAGGAAGCGGAAGAGCGCCCAATACGC
AAACCGCCTCTCCCCGCGCGTTGGCCGATTCATTAATGCAGCTGGCACGACAGGTTTCCCGACTGGAAAG
CGGGCAGTGAGCGCAACGCAATTAATACGCGTACCGCGAGCCAGGAAGAGTTTGTAGAAACGCAAAAAGG
CCATCCGTCAGGATGGCCTTCTGCTTAGTTTGATGCCTGGCAGTTTATGGCGGGCGTCCTGCCCGCCACC
CTCCGGGCCGTTGCTTCACAACGTTCAAATCCGCTCCCGGCGGATTTGTCCTACTCAGGAGAGCGTTCAC
CGACAAACAACAGATAAAACGAAAGGCCCAGTCTTCCGACTGAGCCTTTCGTTTTATTTGATGCCTGGCA
GTTCCCTACTCTCGCGTTAACGCTTGCATGGATGTTTTCCCAGTCACGACGTTGTAAAACGACGGCCAGT
CTTAAGCTCGGGCCCCAAATAATGATTTTATTTTGACTGATAGTGACCTGTTCGTTGCAACAAATTGATG
AGCAATGCTTTTTTATAATGCCAACTTTGTACAAAAAAGCAGGCTCCGAATTCGCCCTTCACCATGGATT
ACAAGGATGATGATGATAAGGATTACAAGGATGATGATGATAAGATGGCTCCAAAGAAGAAGAGAAAGGT
TGGAATCCACGGAGTTCCAGCTGCTGATAAGAAGTACTCTATCGGACTTGCCATCGGAACCAACTCTGTT
GGATGGGCTGTTATCACCGATGAGTACAAGGTTCCATCTAAGAAGTTCAAGGTTCTTGGAAACACCGATA
GACACTCTATCAAGAAGAACCTTATCGGTGCTCTTCTTTTCGATTCTGGAGAGACCGCTGAGGCTACCAG
ATTGAAGAGAACCGCTAGAAGAAGATACACCAGAAGAAAGAACAGAATCTGCTACCTTCAGGAAATCTTC
TCTAACGAGATGGCTAAGGTTGATGATTCTTTCTTCCACAGACTTGAGGAGTCTTTCCTTGTTGAGGAGG
ATAAGAAGCACGAGAGACACCCAATCTTCGGAAACATCGTTGATGAGGTTGCTTACCACGAGAAGTACCC
AACCATCTACCACCTTAGAAAGAAGTTGGTTGATTCTACCGATAAGGCTGATCTTAGACTTATCTACCTT
GCTCTTGCTCACATGATCAAGTTCAGAGGACACTTCCTTATCGAGGGAGACCTTAACCCAGATAACTCTG
ATGTTGATAAGTTGTTCATCCAGCTTGTTCAGACCTACAACCAGCTTTTCGAGGAGAACCCAATCAACGC
TTCTGGAGTTGATGCTAAGGCTATCCTTTCTGCTAGACTTTCTAAGTCTCGTAGACTTGAGAACCTTATC
GCTCAGCTTCCAGGAGAGAAGAAGAACGGACTTTTCGGAAACCTTATCGCTCTTTCTCTTGGACTTACCC
CAAACTTCAAGTCTAACTTCGATCTTGCTGAGGATACCAAGTTGCAGCTTTCTAAGGATACCTACGATGA
TGATCTTGATAACCTTCTTGCTCAGATCGGAGATCAGTACGCTGATCTTTTCCTTGCTGCTAAGAACCTT
TCTGATGCTATCCTTCTTTCTGACATCCTTAGAGTTAACACCGAGATCACCAAGGCTCCACTTTCTGCTT
CTATGATCAAGCTCTACGATGAGCACCACCAGGATCTTACCCTTTTGAAGGCTCTTGTTAGACAGCAGCT
TCCAGAGAAGTACAAGGAAATCTTCTTCGATCAGTCTAAGAACGGATACGCTGGATACATCGATGGAGGA
GCTTCTCAGGAGGAGTTCTACAAGTTCATCAAGCCAATCCTTGAGAAGATGGATGGAACCGAGGAGCTTC
TTGTTAAGTTGAACAGAGAGGATCTTCTTAGAAAGCAGAGAACCTTCGATAACGGAATCATCCCACACCA
GATCCACCTTGGAGAGCTTCACGCTATCCTTCGTAGACAGGAGGATTTCTACCCATTCTTGAAGGATAAC
AGAGAGAAGATCGAGAAGATCCTTACCTTCAGAATCCCATACTACGTTGGACCACTTGCTAGAGGAAACT
CTCGTTTCGCTTGGATGACCAGAAAGTCTGAGGAGACCATCACCCCTTGGAACTTCGAGAAGGTTGTTGA
TAAGGGAGCTTCTGCTCAGTCTTTCATCGAGAGAATGACCAACTTCGATAAGAACCTTCCAAACGAGAAG
GTTCTTCCAAAGCACTCTCTTCTTTACGAGTACTTCACCGTTTACAACGAGCTTACCAAGGTTAAGTACG
TTACCGAGGGAATGAGAAAGCCAGCTTTCCTTTCTGGAGACCAGAAGAAGGCTATCGTTGATCTTCTTTT
CAAGACCAACAGAAAGGTTACCGTTAAGCAGTTGAAGGAGGATTACTTCAAGAAGATCGAGTGCTTCGAT
TCTGTTGAAATCTCTGGAGTTGAGGATAGATTCAACGCTTCTCTTGGAACCTACCACGATCTTTTGAAGA
TCATCAAAGATAAGGACTTCCTTGATAACGAAGAGAACGAGGATATCCTCGAGGACATCGTTCTTACCTT
GACCCTTTTCGAGGATAGAGAGATGATCGAGGAGAGACTCAAGACCTACGCTCACCTTTTCGATGATAAG
GTTATGAAGCAGTTGAAGAGAAGAAGATACACCGGATGGGGTAGACTTTCTCGTAAGTTGATCAACGGAA
TCAGAGATAAGCAGTCTGGAAAGACCATCCTTGATTTCTTGAAGTCTGATGGATTCGCTAACAGAAACTT
CATCCAGCTTATCCACGATGATTCTCTTACCTTCAAGGAGGACATCCAGAAGGCTCAGGTTTCTGGACAG
GGAGATTCTCTTCACGAGCACATCGCTAACCTTGCTGGATCTCCAGCTATCAAGAAGGGAATCCTTCAGA
CCGTTAAGGTTGTTGATGAGCTTGTTAAGGTTATGGGTAGACACAAGCCAGAGAACATCGTTATCGAGAT
GGCTAGAGAGAACCAGACCACCCAGAAGGGACAGAAGAACTCTCGTGAGAGAATGAAGAGAATCGAGGAG
GGAATCAAGGAGCTTGGATCTCAAATCTTGAAGGAGCACCCAGTTGAGAACACCCAGCTTCAGAACGAGA
AGTTGTACCTTTACTACCTTCAGAACGGAAGAGATATGTACGTTGATCAGGAGCTTGACATCAACAGACT
TTCTGATTACGATGTTGATCACATCGTTCCACAGTCTTTCTTGAAGGATGATTCTATCGATAACAAGGTT
CTTACCCGTTCTGATAAGAACAGAGGAAAGTCTGATAACGTTCCATCTGAGGAGGTTGTTAAGAAGATGA
AGAACTACTGGAGACAGCTTCTTAACGCTAAGTTGATCACCCAGAGAAAGTTCGATAACCTTACCAAGGC
TGAGAGAGGAGGACTTTCTGAGCTTGATAAGGCTGGATTCATCAAGAGACAGCTTGTTGAGACCAGACAG
ATCACCAAGCACGTTGCTCAGATCCTTGATTCTCGTATGAACACCAAGTACGATGAGAACGATAAGTTGA
TCAGAGAGGTTAAGGTTATCACCTTGAAGTCTAAGTTGGTTTCTGATTTCAGAAAGGATTTCCAGTTCTA
CAAGGTTAGAGAGATCAACAACTACCACCACGCTCACGATGCTTACCTTAACGCTGTTGTTGGAACCGCT
CTTATCAAGAAGTACCCAAAGTTGGAGTCTGAGTTCGTTTACGGAGATTACAAGGTTTACGATGTTAGAA
AGATGATCGCTAAGTCTGAGCAGGAGATCGGAAAGGCTACCGCTAAGTACTTCTTCTACTCTAACATCAT
GAACTTCTTCAAGACCGAGATCACCCTTGCTAACGGAGAGATCAGAAAGAGACCACTTATCGAGACCAAC
GGAGAGACCGGAGAGATCGTTTGGGATAAGGGAAGAGATTTCGCTACCGTTAGAAAGGTTCTTTCTATGC
CACAGGTTAACATCGTTAAGAAAACCGAGGTTCAGACCGGAGGATTCTCTAAGGAGTCTATCCTTCCAAA
GAGAAACTCTGATAAGTTGATCGCTAGAAAGAAGGATTGGGACCCAAAGAAGTACGGAGGATTCGATTCT
CCAACCGTTGCTTACTCTGTTCTTGTTGTTGCTAAGGTTGAGAAGGGAAAGTCTAAGAAGTTGAAGTCTG
TTAAGGAGCTTCTTGGAATCACCATCATGGAGCGTTCTTCTTTCGAGAAGAACCCAATCGATTTCCTTGA
GGCTAAGGGATACAAGGAGGTTAAGAAGGATCTTATCATCAAGTTGCCAAAGTACTCTCTTTTCGAGCTT
GAGAACGGAAGAAAGAGAATGCTTGCTTCTGCTGGAGTGCTTCAGAAGGGAAACGAGCTTGCTCTTCCAT
CTAAGTACGTTAACTTCCTTTACCTTGCTTCTCACTACGAGAAGTTGAAGGGATCTCCAGAGGATAACGA
GCAGAAGCAGCTTTTCGTTGAGCAGCACAAGCACTACCTTGATGAGATCATCGAGCAAATCTCTGAGTTC
TCTAAGAGAGTTATCCTTGCTGATGCTAACCTTGATAAGGTTCTTTCTGCTTACAACAAGCACAGAGATA
AGCCAATCAGAGAGCAGGCTGAGAACATCATCCACCTTTTCACCCTTACCAACCTTGGTGCTCCAGCTGC
TTTCAAGTACTTCGATACCACCATCGATAGAAAAAGATACACCTCTACCAAGGAGGTTCTTGATGCTACC
CTTATCCACCAGTCTATCACCGGACTTTACGAGACCAGAATCGATCTTTCTCAGCTTGGAGGAGATAAGA
GACCAGCTGCTACCAAGAAGGCTGGACAGGCTAAGAAGAAGAAGGGAGACGACGGAGGTGGCGGTACAGG
AGGGGGTGGGTCCGCTGAGTATGTCAGGGCGTTGTTCGACTTCAATGGAAACGACGAGGAAGATCTGCCT
TTTAAAAAGGGAGATATTCTCAGGATCAGAGATAAGCCGGAAGAACAATGGTGGAACGCTGAAGACTCTG
AAGGTAAGAGAGGTATGATTCTTGTCCCCTACGTCGAGAAGTATTCGGGTGACTATAAAGACCACGATGG
AGATTATAAGGACCACGATATAGATTATAAGGATGATGATGATAAGAGCGGAATGACCGATGCAGAGTAC
GTCAGGATTCATGAGAAACTTGACATCTACACGTTTAAGAAACAGTTTTTCAACAACAAAAAATCTGTTA
GTCACCGCTGTTACGTGCTGTTCGAATTGAAACGCAGAGGTGAGAGGAGAGCCTGCTTTTGGGGCTATGC
CGTCAACAAGCCGCAAAGCGGCACAGAAAGGGGCATTCACGCGGAGATATTTAGCATTAGAAAGGTCGAG
GAATACCTTCGGGATAATCCCGGGCAATTCACTATCAATTGGTACTCTTCATGGTCCCCGTGTGCAGATT
GCGCTGAAAAGATACTGGAGTGGTATAATCAAGAACTCAGAGGAAACGGTCACACCCTCAAGATTTGGGC
TTGCAAGCTTTACTACGAGAAAAATGCAAGGAACCAGATCGGCCTCTGGAACTTGCGCGACAACGGCGTG
GGGTTGAATGTGATGGTCTCGGAGCATTACCAGTGCTGCCGGAAGATATTCATTCAGTCGTCACATAATC
AATTGAACGAGAATAGGTGGCTCGAAAAAACCCTGAAGCGGGCCGAGAAGTGGAGGAGTGAACTCTCGAT
AATGATCCAGGTTAAAATACTGCATACTACCAAATCTCCGGCGGTGGGACCGAAGAAGAAGCGCAAGGTG
GGGACCATGACTAATCTCTCAGATATAATCGAGAAGGAAACAGGAAAGCAACTGGTCATCCAAGAATCGA
TTTTGATGCTTCCCGAAGAAGTCGAAGAAGTTATAGGAAATAAGCCCGAGTCTGACATACTGGTTCACAC
AGCGTACGATGAAAGTACGGACGAGAATGTCATGTTGCTGACATCGGACGCACCTGAATACAAGCCTTGG
GCTCTGGTCATACAAGATAGTAACGGAGAAAATAAGATTAAAATGCTTGAAGGAAGGGGCTCCCTGCTGA
CATGTGGAGATGTGGAAGAGAATCCAGGACCATCCAGGATGATAGAGCAAGATGGTTGTACCCAAGTGCT
GCGGCCCCTCGGATGGCGGGGGTACAGCGCCATGACTGGCCATAATAGACAGTCCGCTGCTCTCATGCCT
CCATGCAGCGGATGTCAGAGGAGGGGAGCTAGGTTCTTCCTGTCTAGACCTACCTGCCCCGTGCCCTAGT
GGCGGCCGCCGACGTCCGATCGTTCAAACATTTGGCAATAAAGTTTCTTAAGATTGAATCCTGTTGCCGG
TCTTGCGATGATTATCATATAATTTCTGTTGAATTACGTTAAGCATGTAATAATTAACATGTAATGCATG
ACGTTATTTATGAGATGGGTTTTTATGATTAGAGTCCCGCAATTATACATTTAATACGCGATAGAAAACA
AAATATAGCGCGCAAACTAGGATAAATTATCGCGCGCGGTGTCATCTATGTTACTAGATCGGGAATTGAT
CCCCCCTCGACAGCTTCCGGAAAGGGCGAATTCGCAACTTTGTATACAAAAGTTGAACGAGAAACGTAAA
ATGATATAAATATCAATATATTAAATTAGATTTTGCATAAAAAACAGACTACATAATACTGTAAAACACA
ACATATCCAGTCACTATGCCATCCAGCTGATATCCCCTATAGTGAGTCGTATTACATGGTCATAGCTGTT
TCCTGGCAGCTCTGGCCCGTGTCTCAAAATCTCTGATGTTACATTGCACAAGATAAAAATATATCATCAT
GCCTCCTCTGGACCAGCCAGGACAGAAATGCCTCGACTTCGCTGCTACCCAAGGTTGCCGGGTGACGCAC
ACCGTGGAAACGGATGAAGGCACGAACCCAGTGGACATAAGCCTGTTCGGTTCGTAAGCTGTAATGCAAG
TAGCGTATGCGCTCACGCAACTGGTCCAGAACCTTGACCGAACGCAGCGGTGGTAACGGCGCAGTGGCGG
TTTTCATGGCTTGTTATGACTGTTTTTTTGGGGTACAGTCTATGCCTCGGGCATCCAAGCAGCAAGCGCG
TTACGCCGTGGGTCGATGTTTGATGTTATGGAGCAGCAACGATGTTACGCAGCAGGGCAGTCGCCCTAAA
ACAAAGTTAAACATTATGAGGGAAGCGGTGATCGCCGAAGTATCGACTCAACTATCAGAGGTAGTTGGCG
TCATCGAGCGCCATCTCGAACCGACGTTGCTGGCCGTACATTTGTACGGCTCCGCAGTGGATGGCGGCCT
GAAGCCACACAGTGATATTGATTTGCTGGTTACGGTGACCGTAAGGCTTGATGAAACAACGCGGCGAGCT
TTGATCAACGACCTTTTGGAAACTTCGGCTTCCCCTGGAGAGAGCGAGATTCTCCGCGCTGTAGAAGTCA
CCATTGTTGTGCACGACGACATCATTCCGTGGCGTTATCCAGCTAAGCGCGAACTGCAATTTGGAGAATG
GCAGCGCAATGACATTCTTGCAGGTATCTTCGAGCCAGCCACGATCGACATTGATCTGGCTATCTTGCTG
ACAAAAGCAAGAGAACATAGCGTTGCCTTGGTAGGTCCAGCGGCGGAGGAACTCTTTGATCCGGTTCCTG
AACAGGATCTATTTGAGGCGCTAAATGAAACCTTAACGCTATGGAACTCGCCGCCCGACTGGGCTGGCGA
TGAGCGAAATGTAGTGCTTACGTTGTCCCGCATTTGGTACAGCGCAGTAACCGGCAAAATCGCGCCGAAG
GATGTCGCTGCCGACTGGGCAATGGAGCGCCTGCCGGCCCAGTATCAGCCCGTCATACTTGAAGCTAGAC
AGGCTTATCTTGGACAAGAAGAAGATCGCTTGGCCTCGCGCGCAGATCAGTTGGAAGAATTTGTCCACTA
CGTGAAAGGCGAGATCACCAAGGTAGTCGGCAAATAACCCTCGAGCCACCCATGACCAAAATCCCTTAAC
GTGAGTTACGCGTCGTTCCACTGAGCGTCAGACCCCGTAGAAAAGATCAAAGGATCTTCTTGAGATCCTT
TTTTTCTGCGCGTAATCTGCTGCTTGCAAACAAAAAAACCACCGCTACCAGCGGTGGTTTGTTTGCCGGA
TCAAGAGCTACCAACTCTTTTTCCGAAGGTAACTGGCTTCAGCAGAGCGCAGATACCAAATACTGTTCTT
CTAGTGTAGCCGTAGTTAGGCCACCACTTCAAGAACTCTGTAGCACCGCCTACATACCTCGCTCTGCTAA
TCCTGTTACCAGTGGCTGCTGCCAGTGGCGATAAGTCGTGTCTTACCGGGTTGGACTCAAGACGATAGTT
ACCGGATAAGGCGCAGCGGTCGGGCTGAACGGGGGGTTCGTGCACACAGCCCAGCTTGGAGCGAACGACC
TACACCGAACTGAGATACCTACAGCGTGAGCTATGAGAAAGCGCCACGCTTCCCGAAGGGAGAAAGGCGG
ACA
Features (pLannotate 1.2.2; 17 found; start..end, strand, type, name):
    338..430     +  CDS            lacI (fragment): lac repressor; lacI; The lac repressor binds to the lac operator to inhibit transcription in E. coli. This inhibition can be relieved by adding lactose or isopropyl-β-D-thiogalactopyranoside (IPTG).
    485..512     -  terminator     rrnB T2 terminator: transcription terminator T2 from the E. coli rrnB gene
    644..687     +  terminator     rrnB T1 terminator: Escherichia coli rrnB; transcription terminator T1 from the E. coli rrnB gene
    734..770     -  CDS            lacZα (fragment): LacZα fragment of β-galactosidase; lacZ fragment
    786..885     +  protein_bind   attL1: mutant version of attL; recombination site for the Gateway® LR reaction LR Clonase™
    907..954     +  CDS            2xFLAG: two tandem FLAG® epitope tags
   1006..5106    +  CDS            cas9: CAS9_STRP1 - Also known as csn1 From Streptococcus pyogenes serotype M1.
   5194..5364    +  CDS            CRK (fragment): CRK_HUMAN - Experimental evidence at protein level: Swiss-Prot protein existence level 1. [Isoform Crk-II]: Regulates cell adhesion, spreading and migration (PubMed:31311869). Mediates attachment-induced MAPK8 activation, membrane ruffling and cell motility in a Rac-dependent manner. Involved in phagocytosis of apoptotic cells and cell motility via its interaction with DOCK1 and DOCK4 (PubMed:19004829). May regulate the EFNA5-EPHA3 signaling (By similarity). From Homo sapiens (Human).
   5413..5436    +  CDS            2xFLAG (fragment): two tandem FLAG® epitope tags
   6097..6348    +  CDS            UGI: UNGI_BPPB2 - Experimental evidence at protein level: Swiss-Prot protein existence level 1. This protein binds specifically and reversibly to the host uracil-DNA glycosylase, preventing removal of uracil residues from PBS2 DNA by the host uracil-excision repair system. From Bacillus phage PBS2 (Bacteriophage PBS2).
   6598..6850    +  terminator     NOS terminator: nopaline synthase terminator and poly(A) signal
   6895..7018    +  protein_bind   attR5: mutant version of attR; recombination site for the Gateway® LR reaction LR Clonase™
   7036..7054    -  promoter       T7 promoter: promoter for bacteriophage T7 RNA polymerase
   7244..7267    +  promoter       Pc promoter (fragment): intI1 (promoter lies within the coding sequence); class 1 integron promoter
   7443..7499    +  CDS            GmR (fragment): gentamycin acetyltransferase; aacC1; confers resistance to gentamycin
   7506..8297    +  CDS            SmR: aminoglycoside adenylyltransferase (Murphy, 1985); aadA; confers resistance to spectinomycin and streptomycin
   8390..155     +  rep_origin     ori (across the origin): high-copy-number ColE1/pMB1/pBR322/pUC origin of replication
