[The description below was written by a language model from this plasmid's Addgene catalogue record and pLannotate feature annotations shown in this document.]
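Description:
pYPQ256-x3.7 is an 8.8 kb Gateway entry clone built on the pNJB91 backbone and catalogued as a CRISPR vector for cytosine-to-thymine base editing, from work on plant genome editing. It is maintained in E. coli through a high-copy ColE1/pUC-type origin and selected with spectinomycin via the aadA (SmR) gene. Short remnants of a gentamicin resistance gene and a class 1 integron Pc promoter lie just upstream of that marker. rrnB T1 and T2 terminators sit upstream of the cloning region, a typical arrangement for insulating it from read-through transcription.

The payload lies between attL1 and attR5 recombination sites, a pairing used in multisite Gateway LR reactions, where this module would be combined with other entry clones in a destination vector. It encodes a fusion named pcoCas9D10A_x3.7-PmCDA1-UGI. This begins with an N-terminal 2xFLAG tag followed by a Streptococcus pyogenes Cas9 coding sequence that, according to the record, carries the D10A nickase mutation and the xCas9 3.7 variant changes. Downstream are a segment matching part of human CRK (probably a linker domain, though the record does not state its role), a partial FLAG sequence, an unannotated stretch where PmCDA1 presumably resides, and the PBS2 phage uracil glycosylase inhibitor UGI. PmCDA1 is a cytidine deaminase that converts C to U at the target site, while UGI blocks uracil excision so that the edit is retained.

A NOS terminator closes the cassette. No promoter is annotated upstream of the fusion, so expression is presumably driven by a promoter in the destination vector. The depositor and sequencing-derived records show the same features in the same order, differing only in the numbering start point.
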