Addgene plasmid #124313: pYPQ256-x3.7
Purpose: Gateway entry vector with PmCDA1 and pcoCas9D10A-x3.7 for C-T base editing
Depositing lab: Yiping Qi. Depositing organization: University of Maryland, College Park. Publication: Improving Plant Genome Editing with High-Fidelity xCas9 and Non-canonical PAM-Targeting Cas9-NG. Zhong Z, Sretenovic S, Ren Q, Yang L, Bao Y, Qi C, Yuan M, He Y, Liu S, Liu X, Wang J, Huang L, Wang Y, Baby D, Wang D, Zhang T, Qi Y, Zhang Y. Mol Plant. 2019 Mar 27. pii: S1674-2052(19)30124-8. doi: 10.1016/j.molp.2019.03.011. PubMed 30928637.
Backbone
  Vector backbone: pNJB91
  Total vector size (bp): 8823
  Vector type: CRISPR
Growth in bacteria
  Bacterial resistance: Spectinomycin, 50 μg/mL
  Growth temperature: 37°C
  Growth strain: DH5alpha
  Copy number: High Copy
Gene/Insert
  Gene/Insert name: pcoCas9D10A_x3.7-PmCDA1-UGI
Terms and licenses: Academic/Nonprofit Terms; Industry Terms: Not Available to Industry
How to cite: pYPQ256-x3.7 was a gift from Yiping Qi (Addgene plasmid # 124313 ; http://n2t.net/addgene:124313 ; RRID:Addgene_124313)
